Addgene plasmid #91565: AICSDP-35:AAVS1-mEGFP
Purpose: Homology arms and linker-mEGFP sequence for internal insertion of CAGGS-mEGFP at the AAVS1 safe harbor location in human cells as a reporter for cytoplasmic mEGFP
Depositing lab: Allen Institute for Cell Science.
Backbone
  Vector backbone: unknown
  Vector type: Mammalian Expression, CRISPR ; Donor Template
  Selectable markers: Puromycin
Growth in bacteria
  Bacterial resistance: Ampicillin, 100 μg/mL
  Growth temperature: 37°C
  Growth strain: DH5alpha
  Copy number: High Copy
Gene/Insert
  Gene/Insert name: AAVS1 Homology Arms with CAGGS driven mEGFP (alt name: CAGGS-mEGFP)
  Species: H. sapiens (human)
  Insert size (bp): 5944
  Entrez Gene: AAVS1 (a.k.a. AAV)
  Promoter: CAG
  Cloning method: Restriction Enzyme; 5′ cloning site unknown (unknown if destroyed); 3′ cloning site unknown (unknown if destroyed)
  Sequencing primers: 5′ unknown
Terms and licenses: Academic/Nonprofit Terms; Industry Terms
Depositor comments: This plasmid has been used with locus-specific CRISPR/Cas9 to insert a CAGGS-mEGFP at the AAVS1 safe harbor locus in WTC human induced pluripotent stem cells by the Allen Institute for Cell Science. After insertion of the reporter using this donor template plasmid and CRISPR/Cas9 reagents, transfected cells may exhibit varying intensity levels of fluorescence, likely due to editing precision. To obtain cells of uniform intensity levels, see our protocol for fluorescence-assisted cell sorting and subcloning of transfected cells (https://www.allencell.org/instructional-videos-and-tutorials-for-cell-methods.html) Further, we recommend PCR-based assays for identifying precisely edited clones as previously described (https://www.molbiolcell.org/doi/abs/10.1091/mbc.e17-03-0209) For more information on the entire plasmid collection, please see https://www.addgene.org/allen-institute-cell-science/ .
How to cite: AICSDP-35:AAVS1-mEGFP was a gift from Allen Institute for Cell Science (Addgene plasmid # 91565 ; http://n2t.net/addgene:91565 ; RRID:Addgene_91565)
