[The description below was written by a language model from this plasmid's Addgene catalogue record and pLannotate feature annotations shown in this document.]
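Description:
AICSDP-35:AAVS1-mEGFP is a CRISPR/Cas9 donor template plasmid for homology-directed knock-in of a constitutive mEGFP reporter at the AAVS1 safe harbor locus in human cells. The backbone is recorded as unknown. The feature table shows a high-copy ColE1/pUC-type origin and an intact β-lactamase gene for ampicillin selection in E. coli. It also shows remnants of earlier cloning vectors: fragments of NeoR/KanR, Tn5 transposase, ccdB, lacZα and lacI, lac promoter/operator elements, and T3 and T7 promoters. These appear to be vestigial.

The payload lies between left and right homology arms of roughly 800 bp each, taken from AAVS1 within intron 1 of human PPP1R12C. Next to the left arm is a splice acceptor followed by a puromycin N-acetyltransferase gene and a bGH polyadenylation signal. No dedicated promoter is annotated for this marker, so puromycin resistance presumably depends on splicing into the endogenous PPP1R12C transcript after correct integration, a gene-trap design that would favour on-target events. Downstream is the CAG (CAGGS) promoter, made up of the CMV enhancer, chicken β-actin promoter and chimeric intron. It drives mEGFP, the monomeric A206K variant of enhanced GFP, and the unit ends in a rabbit β-globin polyadenylation signal. The mEGFP is not fused to another protein and serves as a cytoplasmic reporter.

The depositor used this donor with locus-specific Cas9 reagents in WTC human induced pluripotent stem cells. They note that fluorescence intensity varies among edited cells, likely reflecting editing precision, so sorting, subcloning and PCR screening are advised to obtain precisely edited clones. Two sequence records are annotated, one of 9,799 nt and one of 9,035 nt. They share the same features, but the shorter one has truncated intron and β-actin promoter annotations.
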