Features (pLannotate 1.2.2; 30 found; start..end, strand, type, name):
      1..804     -  misc_feature   HA-L: left homology arm from the adeno-associated virus integration site (AAVS1) within intron 1 of the human PPP1R12C gene
    839..857     -  promoter       T3 promoter: promoter for bacteriophage T3 RNA polymerase
    902..918     -  protein_bind   lac operator: The lac repressor binds to the lac operator to inhibit transcription in E. coli. This inhibition can be relieved by adding lactose or isopropyl-β-D-thiogalactopyranoside (IPTG). lac repressor encoded by lacI
    926..956     -  promoter       lac promoter: promoter for the E. coli lac operon
    971..992     -  protein_bind   CAP binding site: CAP binding activates transcription in the presence of cAMP. E. coli catabolite activator protein
   1005..1097    -  CDS            lacI (fragment): lac repressor; lacI; The lac repressor binds to the lac operator to inhibit transcription in E. coli. This inhibition can be relieved by adding lactose or isopropyl-β-D-thiogalactopyranoside (IPTG).
   1280..1868    -  rep_origin     ori: high-copy-number ColE1/pMB1/pBR322/pUC origin of replication
   1939..1991    +  promoter       AmpR promoter (fragment): bla
   1992..2852    +  CDS            AmpR: β-lactamase; bla; confers resistance to ampicillin, carbenicillin, and related antibiotics
   2945..3004    -  promoter       AmpR promoter (fragment): bla
   3031..3081    +  misc_feature   bom (fragment): basis of mobility region from pBR322
   3102..3900    -  CDS            NeoR/KanR (fragment): aminoglycoside phosphotransferase from Tn5; aph(3')-II (or nptII); confers resistance to neomycin, kanamycin, and G418 (Geneticin®)
   3932..4201    -  CDS            tnpA (fragment): TN5P_ECOLX - Also known as tnp. Experimental evidence at protein level: Swiss-Prot protein existence level 1. Mediates transposition of transposon Tn5 by a 'cut and paste' mechanism. First, the monomeric transposase binds the 19 bp inverted DNA repeats flanking the transposon. Then, dimerization of the DNA- bound transposase creates a synaptic DNA complex. After nicking of the first DNA strand, excision of the transposon proceeds through a series of intermediates. The transposase then mediates the insertion of the transposon at a new site by strand transfer. The activity of the wild- type tran
   4249..4552    -  CDS            ccdB (fragment): CcdB, a bacterial toxin that poisons DNA gyrase; ccdB; Plasmids containing the ccdB gene cannot be propagated in standard E. coli strains.
   4562..4709    -  CDS            lacZα (fragment): LacZα fragment of β-galactosidase; lacZ fragment
   4712..4730    +  promoter       T7 promoter: promoter for bacteriophage T7 RNA polymerase
   4765..5601    -  misc_feature   HA-R: right homology arm from the adeno-associated virus integration site (AAVS1) within intron 1 of the human PPP1R12C gene
   5623..5662    +  CDS            lacI (fragment): lac repressor; lacI; The lac repressor binds to the lac operator to inhibit transcription in E. coli. This inhibition can be relieved by adding lactose or isopropyl-β-D-thiogalactopyranoside (IPTG).
   5675..5696    +  protein_bind   CAP binding site: CAP binding activates transcription in the presence of cAMP. E. coli catabolite activator protein
   5711..5741    +  promoter       lac promoter: promoter for the E. coli lac operon
   5749..5765    +  protein_bind   lac operator: The lac repressor binds to the lac operator to inhibit transcription in E. coli. This inhibition can be relieved by adding lactose or isopropyl-β-D-thiogalactopyranoside (IPTG). lac repressor encoded by lacI
   6150..6205    -  polyA_signal   β-globin poly(A) signal: rabbit β-globin polyadenylation signal (Gil and Proudfoot, 1987)
   6276..6356    -  CDS            HBB (fragment): HBB_PONPY - Experimental evidence at transcript level: Swiss-Prot protein existence level 2. Involved in oxygen transport from the lung to the various peripheral tissues. From Pongo pygmaeus (Bornean orangutan).
   6360..7079    -  CDS            mEGFP: enhanced GFP with monomerizing A206K mutation (Zacharias et al., 2002) mammalian codon-optimized
   7141..8157    -  intron         chimeric intron: chimera between introns from chicken β-actin and rabbit β-globin
   8158..8433    -  promoter       chicken β-actin promoter: No description available
   8435..8814    -  enhancer       CMV enhancer: human cytomegalovirus immediate early enhancer
   8820..9044    -  polyA_signal   bGH poly(A) signal: bovine growth hormone polyadenylation signal
   9082..9681    -  CDS            PuroR: puromycin N-acetyltransferase; pac from Streptomyces alboniger; confers resistance to puromycin
   9768..9793    -  misc_feature   SA: splice acceptor site
>Addgene plasmid #91565 | AICSDP-35:AAVS1-mEGFP | addgene full sequence | sequence record 456463 | Addgene NGS Result
GCCCCACTGTGGGGTGGAGGGGACAGATAAAAGTACCCAGAACCAGAGCCACATTAACCGGCCCTGGGAA
TATAAGGTGGTCCCAGCTCGGGGACACAGGATCCCTGGAGGCAGCAAACATGCTGTCCTGAAGTGGACAT
AGGGGCCCGGGTTGGAGGAAGAAGACTAGCTGAGCTCTCGGACCCCTGGAAGATGCCATGACAGGGGGCT
GGAAGAGCTAGCACAGACTAGAGAGGTAAGGGGGGTAGGGGAGCTGCCCAAATGAAAGGAGTGAGAGGTG
ACCCGAATCCACAGGAGAACGGGGTGTCCAGGCAAAGAAAGCAAGAGGATGGAGAGGTGGCTAAAGCCAG
GGAGACGGGGTACTTTGGGGTTGTCCAGAAAAACGGTGATGATGCAGGCCTACAAGAAGGGGAGGCGGGA
CGCAAGGGAGACATCCGTCGGAGAAGGCCATCCTAAGAAACGAGAGATGGCACAGGCCCCAGAAGGAGAA
GGAAAAGGGAACCCAGCGAGTGAAGACGGCATGGGGTTGGGTGAGGGAGGAGAGATGCCCGGAGAGGACC
CAGACACGGGGAGGATCCGCTCAGAGGACATCACGTGGTGCAGCGCCGAGAAGGAAGTGCTCCGGAAAGA
GCATCCTTGGGCAGCAACACAGCAGAGAGCAAGGGGAAGAGGGAGTGGAGGAAGACGGAACCTGAAGGAG
GCGGCAGGGAAGGATCTGGGCCAGCCGTAGAGGTGACCCAGGCCACAAGCTGCAGACAGAAAGCGGCACA
GGCCCAGGGGAGAGAATGCTGGTCAGAGAAAGCAAAGGGCGAATTCGTTTAAACCTGCAGGACTAGTCCC
TTTAGTGAGGGTTAATTCTGAGCTTGGCGTAATCATGGTCATAGCTGTTTCCTGTGTGAAATTGTTATCC
GCTCACAATTCCACACAACATACGAGCCGGAAGCATAAAGTGTAAAGCCTGGGGTGCCTAATGAGTGAGC
TAACTCACATTAATTGCGTTGCGCTCACTGCCCGCTTTCCAGTCGGGAAACCTGTCGTGCCAGCTGCATT
AATGAATCGGCCAACGCGCGGGGAGAGGCGGTTTGCGTATTGGGCGCTCTTCCGCTTCCTCGCTCACTGA
CTCGCTGCGCTCGGTCGTTCGGCTGCGGCGAGCGGTATCAGCTCACTCAAAGGCGGTAATACGGTTATCC
ACAGAATCAGGGGATAACGCAGGAAAGAACATGTGAGCAAAAGGCCAGCAAAAGGCCAGGAACCGTAAAA
AGGCCGCGTTGCTGGCGTTTTTCCATAGGCTCCGCCCCCCTGACGAGCATCACAAAAATCGACGCTCAAG
TCAGAGGTGGCGAAACCCGACAGGACTATAAAGATACCAGGCGTTTCCCCCTGGAAGCTCCCTCGTGCGC
TCTCCTGTTCCGACCCTGCCGCTTACCGGATACCTGTCCGCCTTTCTCCCTTCGGGAAGCGTGGCGCTTT
CTCATAGCTCACGCTGTAGGTATCTCAGTTCGGTGTAGGTCGTTCGCTCCAAGCTGGGCTGTGTGCACGA
ACCCCCCGTTCAGCCCGACCGCTGCGCCTTATCCGGTAACTATCGTCTTGAGTCCAACCCGGTAAGACAC
GACTTATCGCCACTGGCAGCAGCCACTGGTAACAGGATTAGCAGAGCGAGGTATGTAGGCGGTGCTACAG
AGTTCTTGAAGTGGTGGCCTAACTACGGCTACACTAGAAGAACAGTATTTGGTATCTGCGCTCTGCTGAA
GCCAGTTACCTTCGGAAAAAGAGTTGGTAGCTCTTGATCCGGCAAACAAACCACCGCTGGTAGCGGTGGT
TTTTTTGTTTGCAAGCAGCAGATTACGCGCAGAAAAAAAGGATCTCAAGAAGATCCTTTGATCTTTTCTA
CGGGGTCTGACGCTCAGTGGAACGAAAACTCACGTTAAGGGATTTTGGTCATGAGACAATAACCCTGATA
AATGCTTCAATAATATTGAAAAAGGAAGAGTATGAGTATTCAACATTTCCGTGTCGCCCTTATTCCCTTT
TTTGCGGCATTTTGCCTTCCTGTTTTTGCTCACCCAGAAACGCTGGTGAAAGTAAAAGATGCTGAAGATC
AGTTGGGTGCACGAGTGGGTTACATCGAACTGGATCTCAACAGCGGTAAGATCCTTGAGAGTTTTCGCCC
CGAAGAACGTTTTCCAATGATGAGCACTTTTAAAGTTCTGCTATGTGGCGCGGTATTATCCCGTATTGAC
GCCGGGCAAGAGCAACTCGGTCGCCGCATACACTATTCTCAGAATGACTTGGTTGAGTATTCACCAGTCA
CAGAAAAGCATCTTACGGATGGCATGACAGTAAGAGAATTATGCAGTGCTGCCATAACCATGAGTGATAA
CACTGCGGCCAACTTACTTCTGACAACGATCGGAGGACCGAAGGAGCTAACCGCTTTTTTGCACAACATG
GGGGATCATGTAACTCGCCTTGATCGTTGGGAACCGGAGCTGAATGAAGCCATACCAAACGACGAGCGTG
ACACCACGATGCCTGTAGCAATGGCAACAACGTTGCGCAAACTATTAACTGGCGAACTACTTACTCTAGC
TTCCCGGCAACAATTAATAGACTGGATGGAGGCGGATAAAGTTGCAGGACCACTTCTGCGCTCGGCCCTT
CCGGCTGGCTGGTTTATTGCTGATAAATCTGGAGCCGGTGAGCGTGGGTCTCGCGGTATCATTGCAGCAC
TGGGGCCAGATGGTAAGCCCTCCCGTATCGTAGTTATCTACACGACGGGGAGTCAGGCAACTATGGATGA
ACGAAATAGACAGATCGCTGAGATAGGTGCCTCACTGATTAAGCATTGGTAACTGTCAGACCAAGTTTAC
TCATATATACTTTAGATTGATTTAAAACTTCATTTTTAATTTAAAAGGATCTAGGTGAAGATCCTTTTTG
ATAATCTCATGAGCGGATACATATTTGAATGTATTTAGAAAAATAAACAAATAGGGGTTCCGCGCACATT
TCCCCGAAAAGTGCCACCTGATGCGGTGTGAAATACCGCACAGATGCGTAAGGAGAAAATACCGCATCAG
GAAATTGTAAGCGTTAATAATTCAGAAGAACTCGTCAAGAAGGCGATAGAAGGCGATGCGCTGCGAATCG
GGAGCGGCGATACCGTAAAGCACGAGGAAGCGGTCAGCCCATTCGCCGCCAAGCTCTTCAGCAATATCAC
GGGTAGCCAACGCTATGTCCTGATAGCGGTCCGCCACACCCAGCCGGCCACAGTCGATGAATCCAGAAAA
GCGGCCATTTTCCACCATGATATTCGGCAAGCAGGCATCGCCATGCATGGGTCACGACGAGATCCTCGCC
GTCGGGCATGCTCGCCTTGAGCCTGGCGAACAGTTCGGCTGGCGCGAGCCCCTGATGCTCTTCGTCCAGA
TCATCCTGATCGACAAGACCGGCTTCCATCCGAGTACGTGCTCGCTCGATGCGATGTTTCGCTTGGTGGT
CGAATGGGCAGGTAGCCGGATCAAGCGTATGCAGCCGCCGCATTGCATCAGCCATGATGGATACTTTCTC
GGCAGGAGCAAGGTGAGATGACAGGAGATCCTGCCCCGGCACTTCGCCCAATAGCAGCCAGTCCCTTCCC
GCTTCAGTGACAACGTCGAGCACAGCTGCGCAAGGAACGCCCGTCGTGGCCAGCCACGATAGCCGCGCTG
CCTCGTCTTGCAGTTCATTCAGGGCACCGGACAGGTCGGTCTTGACAAAAAGAACCGGGCGCCCCTGCGC
TGACAGCCGGAACACGGCGGCATCAGAGCAGCCGATTGTCTGTTGTGCCCAGTCATAGCCGAATAGCCTC
TCCACCCAAGCGGCCGGAGAACCTGCGTGCAATCCATCTTGTTCAATCATGCGAAACGATCCTCATCCTG
TCTCTTGATCAGAGCTTGATCCCCTGCGCCATCAGATCCTTGGCGGCAAGAAAGCCATCCAGTTTACTTT
GCAGGGCTTCCCAACCTTACCAGAGGGCGCCCCAGCTGGCAATTCCGGTTCGCTTGCTGTCCATAAAACC
GCCCAGTCTAGCTATCGCCATGTAAGCCCACTGCAAGCTACCTGCTTTCTCTTTGCGCTTGCGTTTTCCC
TTGTCCAGATAGCCCAGTAGCTGACATTCATCCGGGGTCAGCACCGTTTCTGCGGACTGGCTTTCTACGT
GAAAAGGATCTAGGTGAAGATCCTTTTTGATAATCTCATGCCTGACATTTATATTCCCCAGAACATCAGG
TTAATGGCGTTTTTGATGTCATTTTCGCGGTGGCTGAGATCAGCCACTTCTTCCCCGATAACGGAGACCG
GCACACTGGCCATATCGGTGGTCATCATGCGCCAGCTTTCATCCCCGATATGCACCACCGGGTAAAGTTC
ACGGGAGACTTTATCTGACAGCAGACGTGCACTGGCCAGGGGGATCACCATCCGTCGCCCCGGCGTGTCA
ATAATATCACTCTGTACATCCACAAACAGACGATAACGGCTCTCTCTTTTATAGGTGTAAACCTTAAACT
GCCGTACGTATAGGCTGCGCAACTGTTGGGAAGGGCGATCGGTGCGGGCCTCTTCGCTATTACGCCAGCT
GGCGAAAGGGGGATGTGCTGCAAGGCGATTAAGTTGGGTAACGCCAGGGTTTTCCCAGTCACGACGTTGT
AAAACGACGGCCAGTGAATTGTAATACGACTCACTATAGGGCGAATTGAATTTAGCGGCCGCGAATTCGC
CCTTAGAGCAGAGCCAGGAACCCCTGTAGGGAAGGGGCAGGAGAGCCAGGGGCATGAGATGGTGGACGAG
GAAGGGGGACAGGGAAGCCTGAGCGCCTCTCCTGGGCTTGCCAAGGACTCAAACCCAGAAGCCCAGAGCA
GGGCCTTAGGGAAGCGGGACCCTGCTCTGGGCGGAGGAATATGTCCCAGATAGCACTGGGGACTCTTTAA
GGAAAGAAGGATGGAGAAAGAGAAAGGGAGTAGAGGCGGCCACGACCTGGTGAACACCTAGGACGCACCA
TTCTCACAAAGGGAGTTTTCCACACGGACACCCCCCTCCTCACCACAGCCCTGCCAGGACGGGGCTGGCT
ACTGGCCTTATCTCACAGGTAAAACTGACGCACGGAGGAACAATATAAATTGGGGACTAGAAAGGTGAAG
AGCCAAAGTTAGAACTCAGGACCAACTTATTCTGATTTTGTTTTTCCAAACTGCTTCTCCTCTTGGGAAG
TGTAAGGAAGCTGCAGCACCAGGATCAGTGAAACGCACCAGACAGCCGCGTCAGAGCAGCTCAGGTTCTG
GGAGAGGGTAGCGCAGGGTGGCCACTGAGAACCGGGCAGGTCACGCATCCCCCCCTTCCCTCCCACCCCC
TGCCAAGCTCTCCCTCCCAGGATCCTCTCTGGCTCCATCGTAAGCAAACCTTAGAGGTTCTGGCAAGGAG
AGAGATGGCTCCAGGAAATGGGGGTGTGTCACCAGATAAGGAATCTGCCTAACAGGAGGTGGGGGTTAGA
CCCAATATCAGGAGACTAGGAAGGAGGAGGCCTAAGGATGGGGCTTTTCTGTCACCAATCCTGTCCCTAG
TAAAGCTTAGTACTGTCGATCCGCTGGCACGACAGGTTTCCCGACTGGAAAGCGGGCAGTGAGCGCAACG
CAATTAATGTGAGTTAGCTCACTCATTAGGCACCCCAGGCTTTACACTTTATGCTTCCGGCTCGTATGTT
GTGTGGAATTGTGAGCGGATAACAATTTCACACAGGAAACAGCTATGACCATGATTACGCCAAGCTTGGG
CTGCAGGTCGAGGGATCTCCATAAGAGAAGAGGGACAGCTATGACTGGGAGTAGTCAGGAGAGGAGGAAA
AATCTGGCTAGTAAAACATGTAAGGAAAATTTTAGGGATGTTAAAGAAAAAAATAACACAAAACAAAATA
TAAAAAAAATCTAACCTCAAGTCAAGGCTTTTCTATGGAATAAGGAATGGACAGCAGGGGGCTGTTTCAT
ATACTGATGACCTCTTTATAGCCAACCTTTGTTCATGGCAGCCAGCATATGGGCATATGTTGCCAAACTC
TAAACCAAATACTCATTCTGATGTTTTAAATGATTTGCCCTCCCATATGTCCTTCCGAGTGAGAGACACA
AAAAATTCCAACACACTATTGCAATGAAAATAAATTTCCTTTATTAGCCAGAAGTCAGATGCTCAAGGGG
CTTCATGATGTCCCCATAATTTTTGGCAGAGGGAAAAAGATCTCAGTGGTATTTGTGAGCCAGGGCATTG
GCCACACCAGCCACCACCTTCTGATAGGCAGCCTGCACCTGAGGAGTGAATTCACGCGTTTACTTGTACA
GCTCGTCCATGCCGAGAGTGATCCCGGCGGCGGTCACGAACTCCAGCAGGACCATGTGATCGCGCTTCTC
GTTGGGGTCTTTGCTCAGCTTGGACTGGGTGCTCAGGTAGTGGTTGTCGGGCAGCAGCACGGGGCCGTCG
CCGATGGGGGTGTTCTGCTGGTAGTGGTCGGCGAGCTGCACGCTGCCGTCCTCGATGTTGTGGCGGATCT
TGAAGTTCACCTTGATGCCGTTCTTCTGCTTGTCGGCCATGATATAGACGTTGTGGCTGTTGTAGTTGTA
CTCCAGCTTGTGCCCCAGGATGTTGCCGTCCTCCTTGAAGTCGATGCCCTTCAGCTCGATGCGGTTCACC
AGGGTGTCGCCCTCGAACTTCACCTCGGCGCGGGTCTTGTAGTTGCCGTCGTCCTTGAAGAAGATGGTGC
GCTCCTGGACGTAGCCTTCGGGCATGGCGGACTTGAAGAAGTCGTGCTGCTTCATGTGGTCGGGGTAGCG
GCTGAAGCACTGCACGCCGTAGGTCAGGGTGGTCACGAGGGTGGGCCAGGGCACGGGCAGCTTGCCGGTG
GTGCAGATGAACTTCAGGGTCAGCTTGCCGTAGGTGGCATCGCCCTCGCCCTCGCCGGACACGCTGAACT
TGTGGCCGTTTACGTCGCCGTCCAGCTCGACCAGGATGGGCACCACCCCGGTGAACAGCTCCTCGCCCTT
GCTCACCATGGTGGCGGAATTCTTTGCCAAAATGATGAGACAGCACAATAACCAGCACGTTGCCCAGGAG
CTGTAGGAAAAAGAAGAAGGCATGAACATGGTTAGCAGAGGCTCTAGAGCCGCCGGTCACACGCCAGAAG
CCGAACCCCGCCCTGCCCCGTCCCCCCCGAAGGCAGCCGTCCCCCCGCGGACAGCCCCGAGGCTGGAGAG
GGAGAAGGGGACGGCGGCGCGGCGACGCACGAAGGCCCTCCCCGCCCATTTCCTTCCTGCCGGCGCCGCA
CCGCTTCGCCCCGCGCCCGCTAGAGGGGGTGCGGCGGCGCCTCCCAGATTTCGGCTCCGCACAGATTTGG
GACAAAGGAAGTCCCTGCGCCCTCTCGCACGATTACCATAAAAGGCAATGGCTGCGGCTCGCCGCGCCTC
GACAGCCGCCGGCGCTCCGGGGGCCGCCGCGCCCCTCCCCCGAGCCCYCCCCGGCCCGAGGCGGCCCCGC
CCCGCCCGGCACCCCCACCTGCCGCCACCCCCCGCCCGGCACGGCGAGCCCCGCGCCACGCCCCGTACGG
AGCCCCGCACCCGAAGCCGGGCCGTGCTCAGCAACTCGGGGAGGGGGGTGCAGGGGGGGTTGCAGCCCGA
CCGACGCGCCCACACCCCCTGCTCACCCCCCCACGCACACACCCCGCACGCAGCCTTTGTTCCCCTCGCA
GCCCCCCCCGCACCGCGGGGCACCGCCCCCGGCCGCGCTCCCCTCGCGCACACTGCGGAGCGCACAAAGC
CCCGCGCCGCGCCCGCAGCGCTCACAGCCGCCGGGCAGCGCGGAGCCGCACGCGGCGCTCCCCACGCACA
CACACACGCACGCACCCCCCGAGCCGCTCCCCCCGCACAAAGGGCCCTCCCGGAGCCCCTCAAGGCTTTC
ACGCAGCCACAGAAAAGAAACAAGCCGTCATTAAACCAAGCGCTAATTACAGCCCGGAGGAGAAGGGCCG
TCCCGCCCGCTCACCTGTGGGAGTAACGCGGTCAGTCAGAGCCGGGGCGGGCGGCGCGAGGCGGCGGCGG
AGCGGGGCACGGGGCGAAGGCAGCGCGCAGCGACTCCCGCCCGCCGCGCGCTTCGCTTTTTATAGGGCCG
CCGCCGCCGCCGCCTCGCCATAAAAGGAAACTTTCGGAGCGCGCCGCTCTGATTGGCTGCCGCCGCACCT
CTCCGCCYCSCCCCSCCCCSCCCCCCSCCCCCCCCCCCCCCCCCYGGCGCGCSCCCCCCCCCCCCCCGCC
CCCATCGCTGCACAAAATAATTAAAAAATAAATAAATACAAAATTGGGGGTGGGGAGGGGGGGGAGATGG
GGAGAGTGAAGCAGAACGTGGGGCTCACCTCGACCATGGTAATAGCGATGACTAATACGTAGATGTACTG
CCAAGTAGGAAAGTCCCATAAGGTCATGTACTGGGCATAATGCCAGGCGGGCCATTTACCGTCATTGACG
TCAATAGGGGGCGTACTTGGCATATGATACACTTGATGTACTGCCAAGTGGGCAGTTTACCGTAAATACT
CCACCCATTGACGTCAATGGAAAGTCCCTATTGGCGTTACTATGGGAACATACGTCATTATTGACGTCAA
TGGGCGGGGGTCGTTGGGCGGTCAGCCAGGCGGGCCATTTACCGTAAGTTATGTAACGCGGAACTCCATA
TATGGGCTATGAACTAATGACCCCGTAATTGATTACTATTAATAACTAGTCAATAATCAATGTCGAGACC
CATAGAGCCCACCGCATCCCCAGCATGCCTGCTATTGTCTTCCCAATCCTCCCCCTTGCTGTCCTGCCCC
ACCCCACCCCCCAGAATAGAATGACACCTACTCAGACAATGCGATGCAATTTCCTCATTTTATTAGGAAA
GGACAGTGGGAGTGGCACCTTCCAGGGTCAAGGAAGGCACGGGGGAGGGGCAAACAACAGATGGCTGGCA
ACTAGAAGGCACAGTCGAGGCTGATCAGCGGGTTTAAACGGGCCCTCTAGATCAGGCACCGGGCTTGCGG
GTCATGCACCAGGTGCGCGGTCCTTCGGGCACCTCGACGTCGGCGGTGACGGTGAAGCCGAGCCGCTCGT
AGAAGGGGAGGTTGCGGGGCGCGGAGGTCTCCAGGAAGGCGGGCACCCCGGCGCGCTCGGCCGCCTCCAC
TCCGGGGAGCACGACGGCGCTGCCCAGACCCTTGCCCTGGTGGTCGGGCGAGACGCCGACGGTGGCCAGG
AACCACGCGGGCTCCTTGGGCCGGTGCGGCGCCAGGAGGCCTTCCATCTGTTGCTGCGCGGCCAGCCGGG
AACCGCTCAACTCGGCCATGCGCGGGCCGATCTCGGCGAACACCGCCCCCGCTTCGACGCTCTCCGGCGT
GGTCCAGACCGCCACCGCGGCGCCGTCGTCCGCGACCCACACCTTGCCGATGTCGAGCCCGACGCGCGTG
AGGAAGAGTTCTTGCAGCTCGGTGACCCGCTCGATGTGGCGGTCCGGATCGACGGTGTGGCGCGTGGCGG
GGTAGTCGGCGAACGCGGCGGCGAGGGTGCGTACGGCCCTGGGGACGTCGTCGCGGGTGGCGAGGCGCAC
CGTGGGCTTGTACTCGGTCATCTCGAGCCTAGGGCCGGGATTCTCCTCCACGTCACCGCATGTTAGAAGA
CTTCCTCTGCCCTCTCCGCTGCCAGATCTCTCGAGGCCCTGTGGGAGGAAGAGAAGAGGTCAGAAGCTT
