Features (pLannotate 1.2.2; 30 found; start..end, strand, type, name):
    119..498     -  enhancer       CMV enhancer: human cytomegalovirus immediate early enhancer
    504..728     -  polyA_signal   bGH poly(A) signal: bovine growth hormone polyadenylation signal
    766..1365    -  CDS            PuroR: puromycin N-acetyltransferase; pac from Streptomyces alboniger; confers resistance to puromycin
   1452..1477    -  misc_feature   SA: splice acceptor site
   1484..2287    -  misc_feature   HA-L: left homology arm from the adeno-associated virus integration site (AAVS1) within intron 1 of the human PPP1R12C gene
   2322..2340    -  promoter       T3 promoter: promoter for bacteriophage T3 RNA polymerase
   2385..2401    -  protein_bind   lac operator: The lac repressor binds to the lac operator to inhibit transcription in E. coli. This inhibition can be relieved by adding lactose or isopropyl-β-D-thiogalactopyranoside (IPTG). lac repressor encoded by lacI
   2409..2439    -  promoter       lac promoter: promoter for the E. coli lac operon
   2454..2475    -  protein_bind   CAP binding site: CAP binding activates transcription in the presence of cAMP. E. coli catabolite activator protein
   2488..2580    -  CDS            lacI (fragment): lac repressor; lacI; The lac repressor binds to the lac operator to inhibit transcription in E. coli. This inhibition can be relieved by adding lactose or isopropyl-β-D-thiogalactopyranoside (IPTG).
   2763..3351    -  rep_origin     ori: high-copy-number ColE1/pMB1/pBR322/pUC origin of replication
   3422..3474    +  promoter       AmpR promoter (fragment): bla
   3475..4335    +  CDS            AmpR: β-lactamase; bla; confers resistance to ampicillin, carbenicillin, and related antibiotics
   4428..4487    -  promoter       AmpR promoter (fragment): bla
   4514..4564    +  misc_feature   bom (fragment): basis of mobility region from pBR322
   4585..5383    -  CDS            NeoR/KanR (fragment): aminoglycoside phosphotransferase from Tn5; aph(3')-II (or nptII); confers resistance to neomycin, kanamycin, and G418 (Geneticin®)
   5415..5684    -  CDS            tnpA (fragment): TN5P_ECOLX - Also known as tnp. Experimental evidence at protein level: Swiss-Prot protein existence level 1. Mediates transposition of transposon Tn5 by a 'cut and paste' mechanism. First, the monomeric transposase binds the 19 bp inverted DNA repeats flanking the transposon. Then, dimerization of the DNA- bound transposase creates a synaptic DNA complex. After nicking of the first DNA strand, excision of the transposon proceeds through a series of intermediates. The transposase then mediates the insertion of the transposon at a new site by strand transfer. The activity of the wild- type tran
   5732..6035    -  CDS            ccdB (fragment): CcdB, a bacterial toxin that poisons DNA gyrase; ccdB; Plasmids containing the ccdB gene cannot be propagated in standard E. coli strains.
   6045..6192    -  CDS            lacZα (fragment): LacZα fragment of β-galactosidase; lacZ fragment
   6195..6213    +  promoter       T7 promoter: promoter for bacteriophage T7 RNA polymerase
   6248..7084    -  misc_feature   HA-R: right homology arm from the adeno-associated virus integration site (AAVS1) within intron 1 of the human PPP1R12C gene
   7106..7145    +  CDS            lacI (fragment): lac repressor; lacI; The lac repressor binds to the lac operator to inhibit transcription in E. coli. This inhibition can be relieved by adding lactose or isopropyl-β-D-thiogalactopyranoside (IPTG).
   7158..7179    +  protein_bind   CAP binding site: CAP binding activates transcription in the presence of cAMP. E. coli catabolite activator protein
   7194..7224    +  promoter       lac promoter: promoter for the E. coli lac operon
   7232..7248    +  protein_bind   lac operator: The lac repressor binds to the lac operator to inhibit transcription in E. coli. This inhibition can be relieved by adding lactose or isopropyl-β-D-thiogalactopyranoside (IPTG). lac repressor encoded by lacI
   7633..7688    -  polyA_signal   β-globin poly(A) signal: rabbit β-globin polyadenylation signal (Gil and Proudfoot, 1987)
   7759..7839    -  CDS            HBB (fragment): HBB_PONPY - Experimental evidence at transcript level: Swiss-Prot protein existence level 2. Involved in oxygen transport from the lung to the various peripheral tissues. From Pongo pygmaeus (Bornean orangutan).
   7843..8562    -  CDS            mEGFP: enhanced GFP with monomerizing A206K mutation (Zacharias et al., 2002) mammalian codon-optimized
   8624..15      -  intron         chimeric intron (fragment) (across the origin): chimera between introns from chicken β-actin and rabbit β-globin
   9035..117     -  promoter       chicken β-actin promoter (fragment) (across the origin): contains a 21-bp deletion relative to the standard chicken β-actin promoter
>Addgene plasmid #91565 | AICSDP-35:AAVS1-mEGFP Sequencing Result | analyzer sequence | sequence record 180662
CCCCCCCCCCCGCCCCCATCGCTGCACAAAATAATTAAAAAATAAATAAATACAAAATTGGGGGTGGGGA
GGGGGGGGAGATGGGGAGAGTGAAGCAGAACGTGGGGCTCACCTCGACCATGGTAATAGCGATGACTAAT
ACGTAGATGTACTGCCAAGTAGGAAAGTCCCATAAGGTCATGTACTGGGCATAATGCCAGGCGGGCCATT
TACCGTCATTGACGTCAATAGGGGGCGTACTTGGCATATGATACACTTGATGTACTGCCAAGTGGGCAGT
TTACCGTAAATACTCCACCCATTGACGTCAATGGAAAGTCCCTATTGGCGTTACTATGGGAACATACGTC
ATTATTGACGTCAATGGGCGGGGGTCGTTGGGCGGTCAGCCAGGCGGGCCATTTACCGTAAGTTATGTAA
CGCGGAACTCCATATATGGGCTATGAACTAATGACCCCGTAATTGATTACTATTAATAACTAGTCAATAA
TCAATGTCGAGACCCATAGAGCCCACCGCATCCCCAGCATGCCTGCTATTGTCTTCCCAATCCTCCCCCT
TGCTGTCCTGCCCCACCCCACCCCCCAGAATAGAATGACACCTACTCAGACAATGCGATGCAATTTCCTC
ATTTTATTAGGAAAGGACAGTGGGAGTGGCACCTTCCAGGGTCAAGGAAGGCACGGGGGAGGGGCAAACA
ACAGATGGCTGGCAACTAGAAGGCACAGTCGAGGCTGATCAGCGGGTTTAAACGGGCCCTCTAGATCAGG
CACCGGGCTTGCGGGTCATGCACCAGGTGCGCGGTCCTTCGGGCACCTCGACGTCGGCGGTGACGGTGAA
GCCGAGCCGCTCGTAGAAGGGGAGGTTGCGGGGCGCGGAGGTCTCCAGGAAGGCGGGCACCCCGGCGCGC
TCGGCCGCCTCCACTCCGGGGAGCACGACGGCGCTGCCCAGACCCTTGCCCTGGTGGTCGGGCGAGACGC
CGACGGTGGCCAGGAACCACGCGGGCTCCTTGGGCCGGTGCGGCGCCAGGAGGCCTTCCATCTGTTGCTG
CGCGGCCAGCCGGGAACCGCTCAACTCGGCCATGCGCGGGCCGATCTCGGCGAACACCGCCCCCGCTTCG
ACGCTCTCCGGCGTGGTCCAGACCGCCACCGCGGCGCCGTCGTCCGCGACCCACACCTTGCCGATGTCGA
GCCCGACGCGCGTGAGGAAGAGTTCTTGCAGCTCGGTGACCCGCTCGATGTGGCGGTCCGGATCGACGGT
GTGGCGCGTGGCGGGGTAGTCGGCGAACGCGGCGGCGAGGGTGCGTACGGCCCTGGGGACGTCGTCGCGG
GTGGCGAGGCGCACCGTGGGCTTGTACTCGGTCATCTCGAGCCTAGGGCCGGGATTCTCCTCCACGTCAC
CGCATGTTAGAAGACTTCCTCTGCCCTCTCCGCTGCCAGATCTCTCGAGGCCCTGTGGGAGGAAGAGAAG
AGGTCAGAAGCTTGCCCCACTGTGGGGTGGAGGGGACAGATAAAAGTACCCAGAACCAGAGCCACATTAA
CCGGCCCTGGGAATATAAGGTGGTCCCAGCTCGGGGACACAGGATCCCTGGAGGCAGCAAACATGCTGTC
CTGAAGTGGACATAGGGGCCCGGGTTGGAGGAAGAAGACTAGCTGAGCTCTCGGACCCCTGGAAGATGCC
ATGACAGGGGGCTGGAAGAGCTAGCACAGACTAGAGAGGTAAGGGGGGTAGGGGAGCTGCCCAAATGAAA
GGAGTGAGAGGTGACCCGAATCCACAGGAGAACGGGGTGTCCAGGCAAAGAAAGCAAGAGGATGGAGAGG
TGGCTAAAGCCAGGGAGACGGGGTACTTTGGGGTTGTCCAGAAAAACGGTGATGATGCAGGCCTACAAGA
AGGGGAGGCGGGACGCAAGGGAGACATCCGTCGGAGAAGGCCATCCTAAGAAACGAGAGATGGCACAGGC
CCCAGAAGGAGAAGGAAAAGGGAACCCAGCGAGTGAAGACGGCATGGGGTTGGGTGAGGGAGGAGAGATG
CCCGGAGAGGACCCAGACACGGGGAGGATCCGCTCAGAGGACATCACGTGGTGCAGCGCCGAGAAGGAAG
TGCTCCGGAAAGAGCATCCTTGGGCAGCAACACAGCAGAGAGCAAGGGGAAGAGGGAGTGGAGGAAGACG
GAACCTGAAGGAGGCGGCAGGGAAGGATCTGGGCCAGCCGTAGAGGTGACCCAGGCCACAAGCTGCAGAC
AGAAAGCGGCACAGGCCCAGGGGAGAGAATGCTGGTCAGAGAAAGCAAAGGGCGAATTCGTTTAAACCTG
CAGGACTAGTCCCTTTAGTGAGGGTTAATTCTGAGCTTGGCGTAATCATGGTCATAGCTGTTTCCTGTGT
GAAATTGTTATCCGCTCACAATTCCACACAACATACGAGCCGGAAGCATAAAGTGTAAAGCCTGGGGTGC
CTAATGAGTGAGCTAACTCACATTAATTGCGTTGCGCTCACTGCCCGCTTTCCAGTCGGGAAACCTGTCG
TGCCAGCTGCATTAATGAATCGGCCAACGCGCGGGGAGAGGCGGTTTGCGTATTGGGCGCTCTTCCGCTT
CCTCGCTCACTGACTCGCTGCGCTCGGTCGTTCGGCTGCGGCGAGCGGTATCAGCTCACTCAAAGGCGGT
AATACGGTTATCCACAGAATCAGGGGATAACGCAGGAAAGAACATGTGAGCAAAAGGCCAGCAAAAGGCC
AGGAACCGTAAAAAGGCCGCGTTGCTGGCGTTTTTCCATAGGCTCCGCCCCCCTGACGAGCATCACAAAA
ATCGACGCTCAAGTCAGAGGTGGCGAAACCCGACAGGACTATAAAGATACCAGGCGTTTCCCCCTGGAAG
CTCCCTCGTGCGCTCTCCTGTTCCGACCCTGCCGCTTACCGGATACCTGTCCGCCTTTCTCCCTTCGGGA
AGCGTGGCGCTTTCTCATAGCTCACGCTGTAGGTATCTCAGTTCGGTGTAGGTCGTTCGCTCCAAGCTGG
GCTGTGTGCACGAACCCCCCGTTCAGCCCGACCGCTGCGCCTTATCCGGTAACTATCGTCTTGAGTCCAA
CCCGGTAAGACACGACTTATCGCCACTGGCAGCAGCCACTGGTAACAGGATTAGCAGAGCGAGGTATGTA
GGCGGTGCTACAGAGTTCTTGAAGTGGTGGCCTAACTACGGCTACACTAGAAGAACAGTATTTGGTATCT
GCGCTCTGCTGAAGCCAGTTACCTTCGGAAAAAGAGTTGGTAGCTCTTGATCCGGCAAACAAACCACCGC
TGGTAGCGGTGGTTTTTTTGTTTGCAAGCAGCAGATTACGCGCAGAAAAAAAGGATCTCAAGAAGATCCT
TTGATCTTTTCTACGGGGTCTGACGCTCAGTGGAACGAAAACTCACGTTAAGGGATTTTGGTCATGAGAC
AATAACCCTGATAAATGCTTCAATAATATTGAAAAAGGAAGAGTATGAGTATTCAACATTTCCGTGTCGC
CCTTATTCCCTTTTTTGCGGCATTTTGCCTTCCTGTTTTTGCTCACCCAGAAACGCTGGTGAAAGTAAAA
GATGCTGAAGATCAGTTGGGTGCACGAGTGGGTTACATCGAACTGGATCTCAACAGCGGTAAGATCCTTG
AGAGTTTTCGCCCCGAAGAACGTTTTCCAATGATGAGCACTTTTAAAGTTCTGCTATGTGGCGCGGTATT
ATCCCGTATTGACGCCGGGCAAGAGCAACTCGGTCGCCGCATACACTATTCTCAGAATGACTTGGTTGAG
TATTCACCAGTCACAGAAAAGCATCTTACGGATGGCATGACAGTAAGAGAATTATGCAGTGCTGCCATAA
CCATGAGTGATAACACTGCGGCCAACTTACTTCTGACAACGATCGGAGGACCGAAGGAGCTAACCGCTTT
TTTGCACAACATGGGGGATCATGTAACTCGCCTTGATCGTTGGGAACCGGAGCTGAATGAAGCCATACCA
AACGACGAGCGTGACACCACGATGCCTGTAGCAATGGCAACAACGTTGCGCAAACTATTAACTGGCGAAC
TACTTACTCTAGCTTCCCGGCAACAATTAATAGACTGGATGGAGGCGGATAAAGTTGCAGGACCACTTCT
GCGCTCGGCCCTTCCGGCTGGCTGGTTTATTGCTGATAAATCTGGAGCCGGTGAGCGTGGGTCTCGCGGT
ATCATTGCAGCACTGGGGCCAGATGGTAAGCCCTCCCGTATCGTAGTTATCTACACGACGGGGAGTCAGG
CAACTATGGATGAACGAAATAGACAGATCGCTGAGATAGGTGCCTCACTGATTAAGCATTGGTAACTGTC
AGACCAAGTTTACTCATATATACTTTAGATTGATTTAAAACTTCATTTTTAATTTAAAAGGATCTAGGTG
AAGATCCTTTTTGATAATCTCATGAGCGGATACATATTTGAATGTATTTAGAAAAATAAACAAATAGGGG
TTCCGCGCACATTTCCCCGAAAAGTGCCACCTGATGCGGTGTGAAATACCGCACAGATGCGTAAGGAGAA
AATACCGCATCAGGAAATTGTAAGCGTTAATAATTCAGAAGAACTCGTCAAGAAGGCGATAGAAGGCGAT
GCGCTGCGAATCGGGAGCGGCGATACCGTAAAGCACGAGGAAGCGGTCAGCCCATTCGCCGCCAAGCTCT
TCAGCAATATCACGGGTAGCCAACGCTATGTCCTGATAGCGGTCCGCCACACCCAGCCGGCCACAGTCGA
TGAATCCAGAAAAGCGGCCATTTTCCACCATGATATTCGGCAAGCAGGCATCGCCATGCATGGGTCACGA
CGAGATCCTCGCCGTCGGGCATGCTCGCCTTGAGCCTGGCGAACAGTTCGGCTGGCGCGAGCCCCTGATG
CTCTTCGTCCAGATCATCCTGATCGACAAGACCGGCTTCCATCCGAGTACGTGCTCGCTCGATGCGATGT
TTCGCTTGGTGGTCGAATGGGCAGGTAGCCGGATCAAGCGTATGCAGCCGCCGCATTGCATCAGCCATGA
TGGATACTTTCTCGGCAGGAGCAAGGTGAGATGACAGGAGATCCTGCCCCGGCACTTCGCCCAATAGCAG
CCAGTCCCTTCCCGCTTCAGTGACAACGTCGAGCACAGCTGCGCAAGGAACGCCCGTCGTGGCCAGCCAC
GATAGCCGCGCTGCCTCGTCTTGCAGTTCATTCAGGGCACCGGACAGGTCGGTCTTGACAAAAAGAACCG
GGCGCCCCTGCGCTGACAGCCGGAACACGGCGGCATCAGAGCAGCCGATTGTCTGTTGTGCCCAGTCATA
GCCGAATAGCCTCTCCACCCAAGCGGCCGGAGAACCTGCGTGCAATCCATCTTGTTCAATCATGCGAAAC
GATCCTCATCCTGTCTCTTGATCAGAGCTTGATCCCCTGCGCCATCAGATCCTTGGCGGCAAGAAAGCCA
TCCAGTTTACTTTGCAGGGCTTCCCAACCTTACCAGAGGGCGCCCCAGCTGGCAATTCCGGTTCGCTTGC
TGTCCATAAAACCGCCCAGTCTAGCTATCGCCATGTAAGCCCACTGCAAGCTACCTGCTTTCTCTTTGCG
CTTGCGTTTTCCCTTGTCCAGATAGCCCAGTAGCTGACATTCATCCGGGGTCAGCACCGTTTCTGCGGAC
TGGCTTTCTACGTGAAAAGGATCTAGGTGAAGATCCTTTTTGATAATCTCATGCCTGACATTTATATTCC
CCAGAACATCAGGTTAATGGCGTTTTTGATGTCATTTTCGCGGTGGCTGAGATCAGCCACTTCTTCCCCG
ATAACGGAGACCGGCACACTGGCCATATCGGTGGTCATCATGCGCCAGCTTTCATCCCCGATATGCACCA
CCGGGTAAAGTTCACGGGAGACTTTATCTGACAGCAGACGTGCACTGGCCAGGGGGATCACCATCCGTCG
CCCCGGCGTGTCAATAATATCACTCTGTACATCCACAAACAGACGATAACGGCTCTCTCTTTTATAGGTG
TAAACCTTAAACTGCCGTACGTATAGGCTGCGCAACTGTTGGGAAGGGCGATCGGTGCGGGCCTCTTCGC
TATTACGCCAGCTGGCGAAAGGGGGATGTGCTGCAAGGCGATTAAGTTGGGTAACGCCAGGGTTTTCCCA
GTCACGACGTTGTAAAACGACGGCCAGTGAATTGTAATACGACTCACTATAGGGCGAATTGAATTTAGCG
GCCGCGAATTCGCCCTTAGAGCAGAGCCAGGAACCCCTGTAGGGAAGGGGCAGGAGAGCCAGGGGCATGA
GATGGTGGACGAGGAAGGGGGACAGGGAAGCCTGAGCGCCTCTCCTGGGCTTGCCAAGGACTCAAACCCA
GAAGCCCAGAGCAGGGCCTTAGGGAAGCGGGACCCTGCTCTGGGCGGAGGAATATGTCCCAGATAGCACT
GGGGACTCTTTAAGGAAAGAAGGATGGAGAAAGAGAAAGGGAGTAGAGGCGGCCACGACCTGGTGAACAC
CTAGGACGCACCATTCTCACAAAGGGAGTTTTCCACACGGACACCCCCCTCCTCACCACAGCCCTGCCAG
GACGGGGCTGGCTACTGGCCTTATCTCACAGGTAAAACTGACGCACGGAGGAACAATATAAATTGGGGAC
TAGAAAGGTGAAGAGCCAAAGTTAGAACTCAGGACCAACTTATTCTGATTTTGTTTTTCCAAACTGCTTC
TCCTCTTGGGAAGTGTAAGGAAGCTGCAGCACCAGGATCAGTGAAACGCACCAGACAGCCGCGTCAGAGC
AGCTCAGGTTCTGGGAGAGGGTAGCGCAGGGTGGCCACTGAGAACCGGGCAGGTCACGCATCCCCCCCTT
CCCTCCCACCCCCTGCCAAGCTCTCCCTCCCAGGATCCTCTCTGGCTCCATCGTAAGCAAACCTTAGAGG
TTCTGGCAAGGAGAGAGATGGCTCCAGGAAATGGGGGTGTGTCACCAGATAAGGAATCTGCCTAACAGGA
GGTGGGGGTTAGACCCAATATCAGGAGACTAGGAAGGAGGAGGCCTAAGGATGGGGCTTTTCTGTCACCA
ATCCTGTCCCTAGTAAAGCTTAGTACTGTCGATCCGCTGGCACGACAGGTTTCCCGACTGGAAAGCGGGC
AGTGAGCGCAACGCAATTAATGTGAGTTAGCTCACTCATTAGGCACCCCAGGCTTTACACTTTATGCTTC
CGGCTCGTATGTTGTGTGGAATTGTGAGCGGATAACAATTTCACACAGGAAACAGCTATGACCATGATTA
CGCCAAGCTTGGGCTGCAGGTCGAGGGATCTCCATAAGAGAAGAGGGACAGCTATGACTGGGAGTAGTCA
GGAGAGGAGGAAAAATCTGGCTAGTAAAACATGTAAGGAAAATTTTAGGGATGTTAAAGAAAAAAATAAC
ACAAAACAAAATATAAAAAAAATCTAACCTCAAGTCAAGGCTTTTCTATGGAATAAGGAATGGACAGCAG
GGGGCTGTTTCATATACTGATGACCTCTTTATAGCCAACCTTTGTTCATGGCAGCCAGCATATGGGCATA
TGTTGCCAAACTCTAAACCAAATACTCATTCTGATGTTTTAAATGATTTGCCCTCCCATATGTCCTTCCG
AGTGAGAGACACAAAAAATTCCAACACACTATTGCAATGAAAATAAATTTCCTTTATTAGCCAGAAGTCA
GATGCTCAAGGGGCTTCATGATGTCCCCATAATTTTTGGCAGAGGGAAAAAGATCTCAGTGGTATTTGTG
AGCCAGGGCATTGGCCACACCAGCCACCACCTTCTGATAGGCAGCCTGCACCTGAGGAGTGAATTCACGC
GTTTACTTGTACAGCTCGTCCATGCCGAGAGTGATCCCGGCGGCGGTCACGAACTCCAGCAGGACCATGT
GATCGCGCTTCTCGTTGGGGTCTTTGCTCAGCTTGGACTGGGTGCTCAGGTAGTGGTTGTCGGGCAGCAG
CACGGGGCCGTCGCCGATGGGGGTGTTCTGCTGGTAGTGGTCGGCGAGCTGCACGCTGCCGTCCTCGATG
TTGTGGCGGATCTTGAAGTTCACCTTGATGCCGTTCTTCTGCTTGTCGGCCATGATATAGACGTTGTGGC
TGTTGTAGTTGTACTCCAGCTTGTGCCCCAGGATGTTGCCGTCCTCCTTGAAGTCGATGCCCTTCAGCTC
GATGCGGTTCACCAGGGTGTCGCCCTCGAACTTCACCTCGGCGCGGGTCTTGTAGTTGCCGTCGTCCTTG
AAGAAGATGGTGCGCTCCTGGACGTAGCCTTCGGGCATGGCGGACTTGAAGAAGTCGTGCTGCTTCATGT
GGTCGGGGTAGCGGCTGAAGCACTGCACGCCGTAGGTCAGGGTGGTCACGAGGGTGGGCCAGGGCACGGG
CAGCTTGCCGGTGGTGCAGATGAACTTCAGGGTCAGCTTGCCGTAGGTGGCATCGCCCTCGCCCTCGCCG
GACACGCTGAACTTGTGGCCGTTTACGTCGCCGTCCAGCTCGACCAGGATGGGCACCACCCCGGTGAACA
GCTCCTCGCCCTTGCTCACCATGGTGGCGGAATTCTTTGCCAAAATGATGAGACAGCACAATAACCAGCA
CGTTGCCCAGGAGCTGTAGGAAAAAGAAGAAGGCATGAACATGGTTAGCAGAGGCTCTAGAGCCGCCGGT
CACACGCCAGAAGCCGAACCCCGCCCTGCCCCGTCCCCCCCGAAGGCAGCCGTCCCCCCGCGGACAGCCC
CGAGGCTGGAGAGGGAGAAGGGGACGGCGGCGCGGCGACGCACGAAGGCCCTCCCCGCCCATTTCCTTCC
TGCCGGCGCCGCACCGCTTCGCCCCGCGCCCGCTAGAGGGGGTGCGGCGGCGCCTCCCAGATTTCGGCTC
CGCACAGATTTGGGACAAAGGAAGTCCCTGCGCCCTCTCGCACGATTACCATAAAAGGCAATGGCTGCGG
CTCGCCGCGCCTCGACAGCCGCCGGCGCTCCGGGGGCCGCCGCGCCCCTCCCCCGAGCCCTCCCCGGCCC
GAGGC
